Addgene plasmid #135817: D1_Ld_290860
Purpose: Expression of Leishmania donovani ectodomain in mammalian cells
Depositing lab: Gavin Wright. Depositing organization: Wellcome Sanger Institute. Publication: Systematic identification of genes encoding cell surface and secreted proteins that are essential for in vitro growth and infection in Leishmania donovani. Roberts AJ, Ong HB, Clare S, Brandt C, Harcourt K, Franssen SU, Cotton JA, Muller-Sienerth N, Wright GJ. PLoS Pathog. 2022 Feb 24;18(2):e1010364. doi: 10.1371/journal.ppat.1010364. eCollection 2022 Feb. PubMed 35202447.
Backbone
  Vector backbone: pTT3
  Backbone manufacturer: Yves Durocher, NRC
  Backbone size w/o insert (bp): 6132
  Vector type: Mammalian Expression
Growth in bacteria
  Bacterial resistance: Ampicillin, 100 μg/mL
  Growth temperature: 37°C
  Growth strain: DH5alpha
  Copy number: High Copy
Gene/Insert
  Gene/Insert name: cysteine peptidase C (CPC) (alt name: LDPBK_290860)
  Species: Leishmania donovani
  Insert size (bp): 939
  Tag / fusion protein: biotinylation sequence and His tag (C terminal on insert)
  Cloning method: Unknown
Terms and licenses: Academic/Nonprofit Terms; Industry Terms: Not Available to Industry
How to cite: D1_Ld_290860 was a gift from Gavin Wright (Addgene plasmid # 135817 ; http://n2t.net/addgene:135817 ; RRID:Addgene_135817)
