[The description below was written by a language model from this plasmid's Addgene catalogue record and pLannotate feature annotations shown in this document.]
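Description:
D1_Ld_290860 is a mammalian expression plasmid built on the pTT3 backbone for producing a recombinant, secreted form of a Leishmania donovani protein in mammalian cells. It is maintained in E. coli through a high-copy ColE1/pUC-type origin and an ampicillin resistance gene (β-lactamase with its own promoter). The backbone also carries a fragment of the Epstein-Barr virus oriP, an element that supports episomal retention and enhanced transient expression in cell lines supplying EBNA1. Remnants of lac regulatory sequences (a lacI fragment, CAP site, lac promoter and operator) and other short bacterial fragments are cloning-vector leftovers with no evident role in the payload.

The expression cassette is driven by the human CMV immediate-early enhancer and promoter, followed by adenovirus-derived leader and splice sequences and a chimeric intron fragment, which generally improve mRNA processing and translation. The hit to adenoviral terminal protein on the opposite strand most likely reflects this adenoviral leader region rather than an intended coding sequence. A mouse immunoglobulin heavy-chain signal sequence fragment lies upstream of the insert, consistent with directing the protein into the secretory pathway. The insert is the 939 bp ectodomain of cysteine peptidase C (CPC, LDPBK_290860). The annotation tool labels part of it as human cathepsin B, presumably because of homology between these thiol proteases. According to the catalogue fields, the insert carries a C-terminal biotinylation sequence and His tag, although these are not annotated in the feature table; such tags allow purification and capture on streptavidin. A rabbit β-globin polyadenylation signal terminates the transcript. The plasmid comes from a study of Leishmania donovani cell surface and secreted proteins.
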