Features (pLannotate 1.2.2; 18 found; start..end, strand, type, name):
      1..380     +  enhancer       CMV enhancer: human cytomegalovirus immediate early enhancer
    382..581     +  promoter       CMV promoter: human cytomegalovirus (CMV) immediate early promoter
    649..687     +  misc_feature   Ad SA (fragment): adenovirus major late transcript splice acceptor (Friedrich and Soriano, 1991)
    720..929     -  CDS            PTP (fragment): TERM_ADE02 - Experimental evidence at protein level: Swiss-Prot protein existence level 1. Protein covalently bound to the viral DNA that acts as a primer for viral genomic replication by DNA strand displacement. Assembles on the viral origin of replication in an initiation complex with viral polymerase, DBP, host NFIA and host POU2F1/OCT1. During initiation, the polymerase covalently couples the first dCTP with Ser- 580 of pTP. The terminal protein stimulates the template activity over 20 fold compared to protein-free templates. Neo-synthesized viral genomes are linked to two preterminal prot
    960..1049    +  intron         chimeric intron (fragment): chimera between introns from adenovirus and immunoglobulin heavy chain genes
   1068..1114    +  CDS            IgH signal sequence (fragment): signal sequence from the mouse immunoglobulin heavy chain variable region
   1404..2123    +  CDS            CTSB (fragment): CATB_HUMAN - Also known as CPSB. Experimental evidence at protein level: Swiss-Prot protein existence level 1. Thiol protease which is believed to participate in intracellular degradation and turnover of proteins (PubMed:12220505). Cleaves matrix extracellular phosphoglycoprotein MEPE (PubMed:12220505). Involved in the solubilization of cross-linked TG/thyroglobulin in the thyroid follicle lumen (By similarity). Has also been implicated in tumor invasion and metastasis (PubMed:3972105). From Homo sapiens (Human).
   2298..2353    +  polyA_signal   β-globin poly(A) signal: rabbit β-globin polyadenylation signal (Gil and Proudfoot, 1987)
   2867..4548    -  rep_origin     oriP (fragment): Epstein-Barr virus oriP replication origin (Yates et al., 2000)
   4675..4779    +  promoter       AmpR promoter: bla
   4780..5640    +  CDS            AmpR: β-lactamase; bla; confers resistance to ampicillin, carbenicillin, and related antibiotics
   5811..6399    +  rep_origin     ori: high-copy-number ColE1/pMB1/pBR322/pUC origin of replication
   6582..6674    +  CDS            lacI (fragment): lac repressor; lacI; The lac repressor binds to the lac operator to inhibit transcription in E. coli. This inhibition can be relieved by adding lactose or isopropyl-β-D-thiogalactopyranoside (IPTG).
   6687..6708    +  protein_bind   CAP binding site: CAP binding activates transcription in the presence of cAMP. E. coli catabolite activator protein
   6723..6753    +  promoter       lac promoter: promoter for the E. coli lac operon
   6761..6777    +  protein_bind   lac operator: The lac repressor binds to the lac operator to inhibit transcription in E. coli. This inhibition can be relieved by adding lactose or isopropyl-β-D-thiogalactopyranoside (IPTG). lac repressor encoded by lacI
   6847..6863    +  promoter       tet promoter (fragment): E. coli promoter for tetracycline efflux protein gene
   6873..6898    -  CDS            bla(M) (fragment): β-lactamase lacking the signal sequence; bla(M); allows cytosolic expression of β-lactamase
>Addgene plasmid #135817 | D1_Ld_290860 | addgene full sequence | sequence record 274471 | Addgene NGS Result
GACATTGATTATTGACTAGTTATTAATAGTAATCAATTACGGGGTCATTAGTTCATAGCCCATATATGGA
GTTCCGCGTTACATAACTTACGGTAAATGGCCCGCCTGGCTGACCGCCCAACGACCCCCGCCCATTGACG
TCAATAATGACGTATGTTCCCATAGTAACGCCAATAGGGACTTTCCATTGACGTCAATGGGTGGAGTATT
TACGGTAAACTGCCCACTTGGCAGTACATCAAGTGTATCATATGCCAAGTCCGCCCCCTATTGACGTCAA
TGACGGTAAATGGCCCGCCTGGCATTATGCCCAGTACATGACCTTACGGGACTTTCCTACTTGGCAGTAC
ATCTACGTATTAGTCATCGCTATTACCATGGTGATGCGGTTTTGGCAGTACACCAATGGGCGTGGATAGC
GGTTTGACTCACGGGGATTTCCAAGTCTCCACCCCATTGACGTCAATGGGAGTTTGTTTTGGCACCAAAA
TCAACGGGACTTTCCAAAATGTCGTAATAACCCCGCCCCGTTGACGCAAATGGGCGGTAGGCGTGTACGG
TGGGAGGTCTATATAAGCAGAGCTCGTTTAGTGAACCGTCAGATCCTCACTCTCTTCCGCATCGCTGTCT
GCGAGGGCCAGCTGTTGGGCTCGCGGTTGAGGACAAACTCTTCGCGGTCTTTCCAGTACTCTTGGATCGG
AAACCCGTCGGCCTCCGAACGGTACTCCGCCACCGAGGGACCTGAGCGAGTCCGCATCGACCGGATCGGA
AAACCTCTCGAGAAAGGCGTCTAACCAGTCACAGTCGCAAGGTAGGCTGAGCACCGTGGCGGGCGGCAGC
GGGTGGCGGTCGGGGTTGTTTCTGGCGGAGGTGCTGCTGATGATGTAATTAAAGTAGGCGGTCTTGAGAC
GGCGGATGGTCGAGGTGAGGTGTGGCAGGCTTGAGATCCAGCTGTTGGGGTGAGTACTCCCTCTCAAAAG
CGGGCATTACTTCTGCGCTAAGATTGTCAGTTTCCAAAAACGAGGAGGATTTGATATTCACCTGGCCCGA
TCTGGCCATACACTTGAGTGACAATGACATCCACTTTGCCTTTCTCTCCACAGGTGTCCACTCCCAGGTC
CAAGTTTGCCACCATGGAGTTTCAGACCCAGGTACTCATGTCCCTGCTGCTCTGCATGTCTGGTGCGGCC
GCCACCAAGCCCAGCGATTTCCCACTGCTGGGCAAGAGCTTCGTGGCCGAGATCAACAGCAAGGCCAGAG
GCCAGTGGACCGCCAGCGCCGACAATGGCTACCTGGTGTCCGGCAAGAGCCTGGAAGAGGTCCGAAAGCT
GATGGGCGTGACCGACATGAGCACCGAGGCCGTGCCCCCCAGAAACTTCAGCGTGGACGAGATGCAGCAG
GACCTGCCCGAGTTCTTCGACGCCGCCGAGCACTGGCCTATGTGCGTGACCATCAGCGAGATCCGGGACC
AGAGCAACTGCGGCAGCTGCTGGGCCATTGCCGCCGTGGAAGCCATCAGCGACCGGTACTGTACCCTGGG
CGGCGTGCCCGACAGACGGATCAGCACCAGCAACCTGCTGAGCTGCTGCTTCATCTGCGGCTTCGGCTGC
TACGGCGGCATCCCCACAATGGCCTGGCTGTGGTGGGTCTGGGTCGGAATCACCACCGAAGTGTGCCAGC
CCTACCCCTTCGGCCCTTGCAGCCACCACGGCAACAGCGACAAGTACCCCCCCTGCCCCAACACCATCTA
CGACACCCCCAAGTGCAACACCACATGCGAGAAGTCCGAGATGGACCTGGTCAAGTACAAGGGCGGCACC
AGCTACAGCGTGAAGGGCGAGAAAGAACTGATGATCGAGCTGATGACCAACGGCCCCCTGGAAGTGACCA
TGCAGGTCTACAGCGACTTCGTGGGCTACAAGAGCGGCGTGTACAAGCACGTGTCCGGCGACCTGCTGGG
CGGCCACGCTGTGAAACTCGTGGGCTGGGGAACCCAGGGCGGAGTGCCCTACTGGAAGATCGCCAACAGC
TGGAACACCGACTGGGGCGACAAGGGCTACTTCCTGATCCAGCGGGGCAGCAACGAGTGCGGCATCGAGT
CTGGCGGCGTGGCCGGAACACCAGCCCAGGAAGGCGCGCCCGGCAGCCTGCACCACATCCTGGACGCCCA
GAAGATGCTGTGGAACCACAGGGACAGGAACCTGCCTCCTCTGGCCCCTCTGGGCCCCCACCACCATCAC
CACCATTGAGTCTAGACACGTGATTAATTAAGGATCCCCCGACCTCGACCTCTGGCTAATAAAGGAAATT
TATTTTCATTGCAATAGTGTGTTGGAATTTTTTGTGTCTCTCACTCGGAAGGACATATGGGAGGGCAAAT
CATTTGGTCGAGATCCCTCGGAGATCTCTAGCTAGAGGATCGATCCCCGCCCCGGACGAACTAAACCTGA
CTACGACATCTCTGCCCCTTCTTCGCGGGGCAGTGCATGTAATCCCTTCAGTTGGTTGGTACAACTTGCC
AACTGGGCCCTGTTCCACATGTGACACGGGGGGGGACCAAACACAAAGGGGTTCTCTGACTGTAGTTGAC
ATCCTTATAAATGGATGTGCACATTTGCCAACACTGAGTGGCTTTCATCCTGGAGCAGACTTTGCAGTCT
GTGGACTGCAACACAACATTGCCTTTATGTGTAACTCTTGGCTGAAGCTCTTACACCAATGCTGGGGGAC
ATGTACCTCCCAGGGGCCCAGGAAGACTACGGGAGGCTACACCAACGTCAATCAGAGGGGCCTGTGTAGC
TACCGATAAGCGGACCCTCAAGAGGGCATTAGCAATAGTGTTTATAAGGCCCCCTTGTTAACCCTAAACG
GGTAGCATATGCTTCCCGGGTAGTAGTATATACTATCCAGACTAACCCTAATTCAATAGCATATGTTACC
CAACGGGAAGCATATGCTATCGAATTAGGGTTAGTAAAAGGGTCCTAAGGAACAGCGATATCTCCCACCC
CATGAGCTGTCACGGTTTTATTTACATGGGGTCAGGATTCCACGAGGGTAGTGAACCATTTTAGTCACAA
GGGCAGTGGCTGAAGATCAAGGAGCGGGCAGTGAACTCTCCTGAATCTTCGCCTGCTTCTTCATTCTCCT
TCGTTTAGCTAATAGAATAACTGCTGAGTTGTGAACAGTAAGGTGTATGTGAGGTGCTCGAAAACAAGGT
TTCAGGTGACGCCCCCAGAATAAAATTTGGACGGGGGGTTCAGTGGTGGCATTGTGCTATGACACCAATA
TAACCCTCACAAACCCCTTGGGCAATAAATACTAGTGTAGGAATGAAACATTCTGAATATCTTTAACAAT
AGAAATCCATGGGGTGGGGACAAGCCGTAAAGACTGGATGTCCATCTCACACGAATTTATGGCTATGGGC
AACACATAATCCTAGTGCAATATGATACTGGGGTTATTAAGATGTGTCCCAGGCAGGGACCAAGACAGGT
GAACCATGTTGTTACACTCTATTTGTAACAAGGGGAAAGAGAGTGGACGCCGACAGCAGCGGACTCCACT
GGTTGTCTCTAACACCCCCGAAAATTAAACGGGGCTCCACGCCAATGGGGCCCATAAACAAAGACAAGTG
GCCACTCTTTTTTTTGAAATTGTGGAGTGGGGGCACGCGTCAGCCCCCACACGCCGCCCTGCGGTTTTGG
ACTGTAAAATAAGGGTGTAATAACTTGGCTGATTGTAACCCCGCTAACCACTGCGGTCAAACCACTTGCC
CACAAAACCACTAATGGCACCCCGGGGAATACCTGCATAAGTAGGTGGGCGGGCCAAGATAGGGGCGCGA
TTGCTGCGATCTGGAGGACAAATTACACACACTTGCGCCTGAGCGCCAAGCACAGGGTTGTTGGTCCTCA
TATTCACGAGGTCGCTGAGAGCACGGTGGGCTAATGTTGCCATGGGTAGCATATACTACCCAAATATCTG
GATAGCATATGCTATCCTAATCTATATCTGGGTAGCATAGGCTATCCTAATCTATATCTGGGTAGCATAT
GCTATCCTAATCTATATCTGGGTAGTATATGCTATCCTAATTTATATCTGGGTAGCATAGGCTATCCTAA
TCTATATCTGGGTAGCATATGCTATCCTAATCTATATCTGGGTAGTATATGCTATCCTAATCTGTATCCG
GGTAGCATATGCTATCCTAATAGAGATTAGGGTAGTATATGCTATCCTAATTTATATCTGGGTAGCATAT
ACTACCCAAATATCTGGATAGCATATGCTATCCTAATCTATATCTGGGTAGCATATGCTATCCTAATCTA
TATCTGGGTAGCATAGGCTATCCTAATCTATATCTGGGTAGCATATGCTATCCTAATCTATATCTGGGTA
GTATATGCTATCCTAATTTATATCTGGGTAGCATAGGCTATCCTAATCTATATCTGGGTAGCATATGCTA
TCCTAATCTATATCTGGGTAGTATATGCTATCCTAATCTGTATCCGGGTAGCATATGCTATCCTCATGAT
AAGCTGTCAAACATGAGAATTTTCTTGAAGACGAAAGGGCCTCGTGATACGCCTATTTTTATAGGTTAAT
GTCATGATAATAATGGTTTCTTAGACGTCAGGTGGCACTTTTCGGGGAAATGTGCGCGGAACCCCTATTT
GTTTATTTTTCTAAATACATTCAAATATGTATCCGCTCATGAGACAATAACCCTGATAAATGCTTCAATA
ATATTGAAAAAGGAAGAGTATGAGTATTCAACATTTCCGTGTCGCCCTTATTCCCTTTTTTGCGGCATTT
TGCCTTCCTGTTTTTGCTCACCCAGAAACGCTGGTGAAAGTAAAAGATGCTGAAGATCAGTTGGGTGCAC
GAGTGGGTTACATCGAACTGGATCTCAACAGCGGTAAGATCCTTGAGAGTTTTCGCCCCGAAGAACGTTT
TCCAATGATGAGCACTTTTAAAGTTCTGCTATGTGGCGCGGTATTATCCCGTGTTGACGCCGGGCAAGAG
CAACTCGGTCGCCGCATACACTATTCTCAGAATGACTTGGTTGAGTACTCACCAGTCACAGAAAAGCATC
TTACGGATGGCATGACAGTAAGAGAATTATGCAGTGCTGCCATAACCATGAGTGATAACACTGCGGCCAA
CTTACTTCTGACAACGATCGGAGGACCGAAGGAGCTAACCGCTTTTTTGCACAACATGGGGGATCATGTA
ACTCGCCTTGATCGTTGGGAACCGGAGCTGAATGAAGCCATACCAAACGACGAGCGTGACACCACGATGC
CTGCAGCAATGGCAACAACGTTGCGCAAACTATTAACTGGCGAACTACTTACTCTAGCTTCCCGGCAACA
ATTAATAGACTGGATGGAGGCGGATAAAGTTGCAGGACCACTTCTGCGCTCGGCCCTTCCGGCTGGCTGG
TTTATTGCTGATAAATCTGGAGCCGGTGAGCGTGGGTCTCGCGGTATCATTGCAGCACTGGGGCCAGATG
GTAAGCCCTCCCGTATCGTAGTTATCTACACGACGGGGAGTCAGGCAACTATGGATGAACGAAATAGACA
GATCGCTGAGATAGGTGCCTCACTGATTAAGCATTGGTAACTGTCAGACCAAGTTTACTCATATATACTT
TAGATTGATTTAAAACTTCATTTTTAATTTAAAAGGATCTAGGTGAAGATCCTTTTTGATAATCTCATGA
CCAAAATCCCTTAACGTGAGTTTTCGTTCCACTGAGCGTCAGACCCCGTAGAAAAGATCAAAGGATCTTC
TTGAGATCCTTTTTTTCTGCGCGTAATCTGCTGCTTGCAAACAAAAAAACCACCGCTACCAGCGGTGGTT
TGTTTGCCGGATCAAGAGCTACCAACTCTTTTTCCGAAGGTAACTGGCTTCAGCAGAGCGCAGATACCAA
ATACTGTTCTTCTAGTGTAGCCGTAGTTAGGCCACCACTTCAAGAACTCTGTAGCACCGCCTACATACCT
CGCTCTGCTAATCCTGTTACCAGTGGCTGCTGCCAGTGGCGATAAGTCGTGTCTTACCGGGTTGGACTCA
AGACGATAGTTACCGGATAAGGCGCAGCGGTCGGGCTGAACGGGGGGTTCGTGCACACAGCCCAGCTTGG
AGCGAACGACCTACACCGAACTGAGATACCTACAGCGTGAGCTATGAGAAAGCGCCACGCTTCCCGAAGG
GAGAAAGGCGGACAGGTATCCGGTAAGCGGCAGGGTCGGAACAGGAGAGCGCACGAGGGAGCTTCCAGGG
GGAAACGCCTGGTATCTTTATAGTCCTGTCGGGTTTCGCCACCTCTGACTTGAGCGTCGATTTTTGTGAT
GCTCGTCAGGGGGGCGGAGCCTATGGAAAAACGCCAGCAACGCGGCCTTTTTACGGTTCCTGGCCTTTTG
CTGGCCTTTTGCTCACATGTTCTTTCCTGCGTTATCCCCTGATTCTGTGGATAACCGTATTACCGCCTTT
GAGTGAGCTGATACCGCTCGCCGCAGCCGAACGACCGAGCGCAGCGAGTCAGTGAGCGAGGAAGCGGAAG
AGCGCCCAATACGCAAACCGCCTCTCCCCGCGCGTTGGCCGATTCATTAATGCAGCTGGCACGACAGGTT
TCCCGACTGGAAAGCGGGCAGTGAGCGCAACGCAATTAATGTGAGTTAGCTCACTCATTAGGCACCCCAG
GCTTTACACTTTATGCTTCCGGCTCGTATGTTGTGTGGAATTGTGAGCGGATAACAATTTCACACAGGAA
ACAGCTATGACCATGATTACGCCAAGCTCTAGCTAGAGGTCGACCAATTCTCATGTTTGACAGCTTATCA
TCGCAGATCCGGGCAACGTTGTTGCCATTGCTGCAGGCGCAGAACTGGTAGGTATGGAAGATCTATACAT
TGAATCAATATTGGCAATTAGCCATATTAGTCATTGGTTATATAGCATAAATCAATATTGGCTATTGGCC
ATTGCATACGTTGTATCTATATCATAATATGTACATTTATATTGGCTCATGTCCAATATGACCGCCATGT
T
